>Addgene plasmid #78705 | pGCaMP5 | depositor full sequence | sequence record 148198 | pGCaMP5 sequence 5432 bps
CTAAATTGTAAGCGTTAATATTTTGTTAAAATTCGCGTTAAATTTTTGTTAAATCAGCTCATTTTTTAAC
CAATAGGCCGAAATCGGCAAAATCCCTTATAAATCAAAAGAATAGACCGAGATAGGGT
[37 nt withheld, positions 129-165]
AAAGAACGTGGACTCCAACGTCAAAGG
[49 nt withheld, positions 193-241]
T
[91 nt withheld, positions 243-333]
G
[124 nt withheld, positions 335-458]
CCCATTCGCCATTCAGGCTGCGCAACTGTTGGGAAGGGCGATCGGTGCGGGCCTCTTCGCTATTACGCCA
GCTGGCGAAAGGGGGATGTGCTGCAAGGCGATTAAGTTGGGTAACGCCAGGGTTTTCCCAGTCACGACGT
TGTAAAACGACGGCCAGTGAGCGCGCGTAATACGACTCACTATAGGGCGAATTGGGTACCGGGCCCCCCC
TCGAGGTCGACGGTATCGATAAGCTTTTACATCCGTTGCCTTTTCCACGGTCCGTGATTTCATGTGCGTG
CAGCTTCAAAGACTGGTCGTTGCGACTAATAAGACTGCAGTGACAGGTCGAATGGTGGGCACCTTGCTGA
TGACTATCTACTGCAAAGTCTGAGACAACGAACGAAACTTCCCACACGAGGCATTTGAAACTGACGGTGT
CTAGGTAATATGCACTGCAAGACACGGTACTGGGGCCTCGCTGAATTAGGGGCCGATCTCGTTGCCCTAT
CAGTGCTCACAGTGCCGCAACGTAACACCAGGGCAGGTTCTTGACAGTGGCAACAATGTGCGACGGGCGT
GTGAACGTTTCGTAGTCATAGCGCTAGCACGTACCTAGCCACATGGTCGTGAGGAGCTTTACCATGCGTC
TAGAAGGTGGATGCGGGACACGCCTTCCTGGCCTTTGGCTCCCGAGACGCGTGTTCTAACCACAAACCTT
GAGACGCGTGTTCCAACCACGCACCCTGACACGCGTGTTCCAACCACGCACCCTGAGACGCGTGTTCTAA
CCACGCACCCTGAGACGCGTGTTCTAACCACGCACCCTGAGACGCGTGTTCTGCCGCACAATGTGCACCT
GTAGGAAGCTGTAGTCACTGCTGATTCTCACTGTTCTCGGCAAGGGCCGACGACCGGAGTACAGTTTTTG
TGGGCAGAGCCGTTGTGCAGCTTTCCGTTCTTCTCGGTTGTGTCACATGTGTCATTGTCGTGTAAACACA
CGGTTGTATGTCGGTTTCGCTGCACCACTTCATTATTTCTTCTGGTTTTTTGACGAGTATGCATCCTTTT
TCGACAAAATGGGTTCTCATCATCATCATCATCATGGTATGGCTAGCATGACTGGTGGACAGCAAATGGG
TCGGGATCTGTACGACGATGACGATAAGGATCTCGCCACCATGGTCGACTCATCACGTCGTAAGTGGAAT
AAGACAGGTCACGCAGTCAGAGCTATAGGTCGGCTGAGCTCACTCGAGAACGTCTATATCAAGGCCGACA
AGCAGAAGAACGGCATCAAGGCGAACTTCAAGATCCGCCACAACATCGAGGACGGCGGCGTGCAGCTCGC
CTACCACTACCAGCAGAACACCCCCATCGGCGACGGCCCCGTGCTGCTGCCCGACAACCACTACCTGAGC
GTGCAGTCCAAACTTTCGAAAGACCCCAACGAGAAGCGCGATCACATGGTCCTGCTGGAGTTCGTGACCG
CCGCCGGGATCACTCTCGGCATGGACGAGCTGTACAAGGGCGGTACCGGAGGGAGCATGGTGAGCAAGGG
CGAGGAGCTGTTCACCGGGGTGGTGCCCATCCTGGTCGAGCTGGACGGCGACGTAAACGGCCACAAGTTC
AGCGTGTCCGGCGAGGGTGAGGGCGATGCCACCTACGGCAAGCTGACCCTGAAGTTCATCTGCACCACCG
GCAAGCTGCCCGTGCCCTGGCCCACCCTCGTGACCACCCTGACCTACGGCGTGCAGTGCTTCAGCCGCTA
CCCCGACCACATGAAGCAGCACGACTTCTTCAAGTCCGCCATGCCCGAAGGCTACATCCAGGAGCGCACC
ATCTTCTTCAAGGACGACGGCAACTACAAGACCCGCGCCGAGGTGAAGTTCGAGGGCGACACCCTGGTGA
ACCGCATCGAGCTGAAGGGCATCGACTTCAAGGAGGACGGCAACATCCTGGGGCACAAGCTGGAGTACAA
CCTGCCGGACCAACTGACTGAAGAGCAGATCGCAGAATTTAAAGAGGCTTTCTCCCTATTTGACAAGGAC
GGGGATGGGACAATAACAACCAAGGAGCTGGGGACGGTGATGCGGTCTCTGGGGCAGAACCCCACAGAAG
CAGAGCTGCAGGACATGATCAATGAAGTAGATGCCGACGGTGACGGCACAATCGACTTCCCTGAGTTCCT
GACAATGATGGCAAGAAAAATGAAATACACAGACAGTGAAGAAGAAATTAGAGAAGCGTTCCGTGTGTTT
GATAAGGATGGCAATGGCTACATCAGTGCAGCAGAGCTTCGCCACGTGATGACAAACCTTGGAGAGAAGT
TAACAGATGAAGAGGTTGATGAAATGATCAGGGAAGCAGACATCGATGGGGATGGTCAGGTAAACTACGA
AGAGTTTGTACAAATGATGACAGCGAAGTGATTAATTAATCACCGTTGTGCTCACTTCTCAAATCGACAA
AGGAAACACACTTCGTGCAGCATGTGCCCCATTATAAAGAAACTGAGTTGTTCCGTTGTGGCTTGCAGGT
GTCACATCCACAAAAACCGGCCGACTCTAAATAGGAGTGTTTCGCAGCAAGCAGCGAAAGTTTATGACTG
GGTCCGAATCTCTGAACGGATGTGTGGCGGACCTGGCTGATGTTGATCGCCGTCGACACACGCGCCACAT
GGGTCAATACACAAGACAGCTATCAGTTGTTTTAGTCGAACCGGTTAACACAATTCTTGCCCCCCCGAGG
GGGATCCACTAGTTCTAGAGCGGCCGCCACCGCGGTGGAGCTCCAGCTTTTGTTCCCTTTAGTGAGGGTT
AATTGCGCGCTTGGCGTAATCATGGTCATAGCTGTTTCCTGTGTGAAATTGTTATCCGCTCACAATTCCA
CACAACATACGAGCCGGAAGCATAAAGTGTAAAGCCTGGGGTGCCTAATGAGTGAGCTAACTCACATTAA
TTGCGTTGCGCTCACTGCCCGCTTTCCAGTCGGGAAACCTGTCGTGCCAGCTGCATTAATGAATCGGCCA
ACGCGCGGGGAGAGGCGGTTTGCGTATTGGGCGCTCTTCCGCTTCCTCGCTCACTGACTCGCTGCGCTCG
GTCGTTCGGCTGCGGCGAGCGGTATCAGCTCACTCAAAGGCGGTAATACGGTTATCCACAGAATCAGGGG
ATAACGCAGGAAAGAACATGTGAGCAAAAGGCCAGCAAAAGGCCAGGAACCGTAAAAAGGCCGCGTTGCT
GGCGTTTTTCCATAGGCTCCGCCCCCCTGACGAGCATCACAAAAATCGACGCTCAAGTCAGAGGTGGCGA
AACCCGACAGGACTATAAAGATACCAGGCGTTTCCCCCTGGAAGCTCCCTCGTGCGCTCTCCTGTTCCGA
CCCTGCCGCTTACCGGATACCTGTCCGCCTTTCTCCCTTCGGGAAGCGTGGCGCTTTCTCATAGCTCACG
CTGTAGGTATCTCAGTTCGGTGTAGGTCGTTCGCTCCAAGCTGGGCTGTGTGCACGAACCCCCCGTTCAG
CCCGACCGCTGCGCCTTATCCGGTAACTATCGTCTTGAGTCCAACCCGGTAAGACACGACTTATCGCCAC
TGGCAGCAGCCACTGGTAACAGGATTAGCAGAGCGAGGTATGTAGGCGGTGCTACAGAGTTCTTGAAGTG
GTGGCCTAACTACGGCTACACTAGAAGGACAGTATTTGGTATCTGCGCTCTGCTGAAGCCAGTTACCTTC
GGAAAAAGAGTTGGTAGCTCTTGATCCGGCAAACAAACCACCGCTGGTAGCGGTGGTTTTTTTGTTTGCA
AGCAGCAGATTACGCGCAGAAAAAAAGGATCTCAAGAAGATCCTTTGATCTTTTCTACGGGGTCTGACGC
TCAGTGGAACGAAAACTCACGTTAAGGGATTTTGGTCATGAGATTATCAAAAAGGATCTTCACCTAGATC
CTTTTAAATTAAAAATGAAGTTTTAAATCAATCTAAAGTATATATGAGTAAACTTGGTCTGACAGTTACC
AATGCTTAATCAGTGAGGCACCTATCTCAGCGATCTGTCTATTTCGTTCATCCATAGTTGCCTGACTCCC
CGTCGTGTAGATAACTACGATACGGGAGGGCTTACCATCTGGCCCCAGTGCTGCAATGATACCGCGAGAC
CCACGCTCACCGGCTCCAGATTTATCAGCAATAAACCAGCCAGCCGGAAGGGCCGAGCGCAGAAGTGGTC
CTGCAACTTTATCCGCCTCCATCCAGTCTATTAATTGTTGCCGGGAAGCTAGAGTAAGTAGTTCGCCAGT
TAATAGTTTGCGCAACGTTGTTGCCATTGCTACAGGCATCGTGGTGTCACGCTCGTCGTTTGGTATGGCT
TCATTCAGCTCCGGTTCCCAACGATCAAGGCGAGTTACATGATCCCCCATGTTGTGCAAAAAAGCGGTTA
GCTCCTTCGGTCCTCCGATCGTTGTCAGAAGTAAGTTGGCCGCAGTGTTATCACTCATGGTTATGGCAGC
ACTGCATAATTCTCTTACTGTCATGCCATCCGTAAGATGCTTTTCTGTGACTGGTGAGTACTCAACCAAG
TCATTCTGAGAATAGTGTATGCGGCGACCGAGTTGCTCTTGCCCGGCGTCAATACGGGATAATACCGCGC
CACATAGCAGAACTTTAAAAGTGCTCATCATTGGAAAACGTTCTTCGGGGCGAAAACTCTCAAGGATCTT
ACCGCTGTTGAGATCCAGTTCGATGTAACCCACTCGTGCACCCAACTGATCTTCAGCATCTTTTACTTTC
ACCAGCGTTTCTGGGTGAGCAAAAACAGGAAGGCAAAATGCCGCAAAAAAGGGAATAAGGGCGACACGGA
AATGTTGAATACTCATACTCTTCCTTTTTCAATATTATTGAAGCATTTATCAGGGTTATTGTCTCATGAG
CGGATACATATTTGAATGTATTTAGAAAAATAAACAAATAGGGGTTCCGCGCACATTTCCCCGAAAAGTG
CCAC
Features (pLannotate 1.2.2; 15 found; start..end, strand, type, name):
     30..458     -  rep_origin     f1 ori (sequence partly withheld): f1 bacteriophage origin of replication; arrow indicates direction of (+) strand synthesis
    463..618     -  CDS            lacZα (fragment): LacZα fragment of β-galactosidase; lacZ fragment
    626..644     +  promoter       T7 promoter: promoter for bacteriophage T7 RNA polymerase
    653..694     -  misc_feature   MCS (fragment): pBluescript multiple cloning site
   1446..1505    +  CDS            P30_TOXGO (fragment): Experimental evidence at protein level: Swiss-Prot protein existence level 1. From Toxoplasma gondii.
   1517..2869    +  CDS            GCaMP6f: improved fluorescent protein-based calcium sensor (Chen et al., 2013)
   3187..3231    -  misc_feature   MCS (fragment): pBluescript multiple cloning site
   3244..3262    -  promoter       T3 promoter: promoter for bacteriophage T3 RNA polymerase
   3307..3323    -  protein_bind   lac operator: The lac repressor binds to the lac operator to inhibit transcription in E. coli. This inhibition can be relieved by adding lactose or isopropyl-β-D-thiogalactopyranoside (IPTG). lac repressor encoded by lacI
   3331..3361    -  promoter       lac promoter: promoter for the E. coli lac operon
   3376..3397    -  protein_bind   CAP binding site: CAP binding activates transcription in the presence of cAMP. E. coli catabolite activator protein
   3410..3502    -  CDS            lacI (fragment): lac repressor; lacI; The lac repressor binds to the lac operator to inhibit transcription in E. coli. This inhibition can be relieved by adding lactose or isopropyl-β-D-thiogalactopyranoside (IPTG).
   3685..4273    -  rep_origin     ori: high-copy-number ColE1/pMB1/pBR322/pUC origin of replication
   4444..5304    -  CDS            AmpR: β-lactamase; bla; confers resistance to ampicillin, carbenicillin, and related antibiotics
   5305..5409    -  promoter       AmpR promoter: bla
