[The description below was written by a language model from this plasmid's Addgene catalogue record and pLannotate feature annotations shown in this document.]
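Description:
pGCaMP5 is a 5,432 bp plasmid for expressing the genetically encoded calcium indicator GCaMP5 in the parasite Toxoplasma gondii. The catalogue lists no named backbone, but the annotated features (fragments of the pBluescript multiple cloning site flanked by T7 and T3 promoters, a disrupted lacZα with its lac promoter/operator, and an f1 origin) indicate a pBluescript-type cloning vector. It is propagated in E. coli through a high-copy ColE1/pUC origin and selected with ampicillin via the β-lactamase gene. The f1 origin would allow single-stranded DNA production, though this is incidental to the plasmid's purpose.

The payload sits between the two MCS remnants. According to the record, expression is driven by the Toxoplasma SAG1 5' UTR region. The feature table does not annotate this element directly, but it presumably lies in the unannotated stretch upstream of the sensor. Consistent with that, a short fragment matching the SAG1 (P30) surface antigen coding sequence lies just before the reporter. The 1,353 bp sensor reading frame was labelled GCaMP6f by the automated annotation, which most likely reflects the close sequence similarity among GCaMP variants; the depositor identifies it as GCaMP5. GCaMP sensors couple a circularly permuted GFP to calmodulin and a calmodulin-binding peptide, so fluorescence rises when calcium binds. About 300 bp of unannotated sequence follows the reading frame, and the record does not say what it contains.

The plasmid carries no Toxoplasma selectable marker, so stable lines cannot be obtained by drug selection on this plasmid alone. The associated work used the sensor to monitor parasite calcium signalling and to identify inhibitors of that pathway.
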