Addgene plasmid #78705: pGCaMP5
Purpose: GCaMP5 under the Toxoplasma SAG1 5' UTR. No Toxoplasma selectable marker
Depositing lab: Sebastian Lourido. Depositing organization: Whitehead Institute for Biomedical Research. Publication: Using a Genetically Encoded Sensor to Identify Inhibitors of Toxoplasma gondii Ca2+ Signaling. Sidik SM, Hortua Triana MA, Paul AS, El Bakkouri M, Hackett CG, Tran F, Westwood NJ, Hui R, Zuercher WJ, Duraisingh MT, Moreno SN, Lourido S. J Biol Chem. 2016 Apr 29;291(18):9566-80. doi: 10.1074/jbc.M115.703546. Epub 2016 Mar 1. PubMed 26933036.
Backbone
  Vector backbone: N/A
Growth in bacteria
  Bacterial resistance: Ampicillin, 100 μg/mL
  Growth temperature: 37°C
  Growth strain: DH5alpha
  Copy number: Unknown
Gene/Insert
  Gene/Insert name: GCaMP5
  Species: Synthetic
  Insert size (bp): 1353
  Promoter: SAG1 5' UTR
  Cloning method: Restriction Enzyme; 5′ cloning site Unknown (unknown if destroyed); 3′ cloning site Unknown (unknown if destroyed)
  Sequencing primers: 5′ taatacgactcactatagggc
Terms and licenses: Academic/Nonprofit Terms; Industry Terms: Not Available to Industry
How to cite: pGCaMP5 was a gift from Sebastian Lourido (Addgene plasmid # 78705 ; http://n2t.net/addgene:78705 ; RRID:Addgene_78705)
