>Addgene plasmid #78705 | pGCaMP5 | addgene partial sequence | sequence record 148195 | T7 5'-TAATACGACTCACTATAGGG-3'
GGTATCGATAAGCTTTTACATCCGTTGCCTTTTCCACGGTCCGTGATTTCATGTGCGTGCAGCTTCAAAG
ACTGGTCGTTGCGACTAATAAGACTGCAGTGACAGGTCGAATGGTGGGCACCTTGCTGATGACTATCTAC
TGCAAAGTCTGAGACAACGAACGAAACTTCCCACACGAGGCATTTGAAACTGACGGTGTCTAGGTAATAT
GCACTGCAAGACACGGTACTGGGGCCTCGCTGAATTAGGGGCCGATCTCGTTGCCCTATCAGTGCTCACA
GTGCCGCAACGTAACACCAGGGCAGGTTCTTGACAGTGGCAACAATGTGCGACGGGCGTGTGAACGTTTC
GTAGTCATAGCGCTAGCACGTACCTAGCCACATGGTCGTGAGGAGCTTTACCATGCGTCTAGAAGGTGGA
TGCGGGACACGCCTTCCTGGCCTTTGGCTCCCGAGACGCGTGTTCTAACCACAAACCTTGAGACGCGTGT
TCCAACCACGCACCCTGACACGCGTGTTCCAACCACGCACCCTGAGACGCGTGTTCTAACCACGCACCCT
GAGACGCGTGTTCTAACCACGCACCCTGAGACGCGTGTTCTGCCGCACAATGTGCACCTGTAGGAAGCTG
TAGTCACTGCTGATTCTCACTGTTCTCGGCAAGGGCCGACGACCGGAGTACAGTTTTTGTGGGCAGAGCC
GTTGTGCAGCTTTCCGTTCTTCTCGGTTGTGTCACATGTGTCATTGTCGTGTAAACACACGGTTGTATGT
CGGTTTCGCTGCACCACTTCATTATTTCTTCTGGTTTTTTGACGAGTATGCATCCTTTTTCGACAAA
