>Addgene plasmid #78705 | pGCaMP5 | addgene partial sequence | sequence record 148197 | T3 5'-GCAATTAACCCTCACTAAAGG-3'
GGCGGCCGCTCTAGAACTAGTGGATCCCCCTCGGGGGGGCAAGAATTGTGTTAACCGGTTCGACTAAAAC
AACTGATAGCTGTCTTGTGTATTGACCCATGTGGCGCGTGTGTCGACGGCGATCAACATCAGCCAGGTCC
GCCACACATCCGTTCAGAGATTCGGACCCAGTCATAAACTTTCGCTGCTTGCTGCGAAACACTCCTATTT
AGAGTCGGCCGGTTTTTGTGGATGTGACACCTGCAAGCCACAACGGAACAACTCAGTTTCTTTATAATGG
GGCACATGCTGCACGAAGTGTGTTTCCTTTGTCGATTTGAGAAGTGAGCACAACGGTGATTAATTAATCA
CTTCGCTGTCATCATTTGTACAAACTCTTCGTAGTTTACCTGACCATCCCCATCGATGTCTGCTTCCCTG
ATCATTTCATCAACCTCTTCATCTGTTAACTTCTCTCCAAGGTTTGTCATCACGTGGCGAAGCTCTGCTG
CACTGATGTAGCCATTGCCATCCTTATCAAACACACGGAACGCTTCTCTAATTTCTTCTTCACTGTCTGT
GTATTTCATTTTTCTTGCCATCATTGTCAGGAACTCAGGGAAGTCGATTGTGCCGTCACCGTCGGCATCT
ACTTCATTGATCATGTCCTGCAGCTCTGCTTCTGTGGGGTTCTGCCCCAGAGACCGCATCACCGTCCCCA
GCTCCTTGGTTGTTATTGTCCCATCCCCGTCCTTGTCAAATAGGGAGAAAGCCTCTTTAAATTCTGCGAT
CTGCTCTTCAGTCAGTTGGTCCGGCAGGTTGTACTCCAGCTTGTGCCCCAGGATGTTGCCGTCCTCCTTG
AAGTCGATGCCCTTCAGCTCGATGCGGTTCACCAGGGTGTCGCCCTCGAACTTCACCTCGGCGCGGGTCT
TGTA
